Addgene plasmid #69162: LD105
Purpose: Integration of GFP tag at Atg5 C terminus, use auxotrophic marker URA3(Candida albicans)
Depositing lab: Zhiping Xie. Depositing organization: Shanghai Jiao Tong University. Publication: A fluorescent tool set for yeast Atg proteins. Li D, Song JZ, Shan MH, Li SP, Liu W, Li H, Zhu J, Wang Y, Lin J, Xie Z. Autophagy. 2015;11(6):954-60. doi: 10.1080/15548627.2015.1040971. PubMed 25998947.
Backbone
  Vector backbone: Bluescript II SK+
  Vector type: Yeast Expression
Growth in bacteria
  Bacterial resistance: Ampicillin, 100 μg/mL
  Growth temperature: 37°C
  Growth strain: DH5alpha
  Copy number: High Copy
Gene/Insert
  Gene/Insert name: Atg5-EGFP
  Species: S. cerevisiae (budding yeast)
  Insert size (bp): 3700
  Tag / fusion protein: EGFP (C terminal on insert)
  Cloning method: Restriction Enzyme; 5′ cloning site SacII (not destroyed); 3′ cloning site XhoI (not destroyed)
  Sequencing primers: 5′ T7; 3′ SP6
Terms and licenses: Academic/Nonprofit Terms; Industry Terms: Not Available to Industry
How to cite: LD105 was a gift from Zhiping Xie (Addgene plasmid # 69162 ; http://n2t.net/addgene:69162 ; RRID:Addgene_69162)
