[The description below was written by a language model from this plasmid's Addgene catalogue record and pLannotate feature annotations shown in this document.]
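Description:
LD105 is a yeast integration plasmid built on the Bluescript II SK+ backbone, designed to place a GFP tag at the C terminus of the Saccharomyces cerevisiae autophagy protein Atg5. In E. coli it is maintained at high copy through the ColE1/pUC-type origin and selected with ampicillin via the β-lactamase gene. The backbone also carries the f1 phage origin, the interrupted lacZα/lac promoter region, and flanking T7 and T3 promoters. No yeast replication origin or centromere is annotated, consistent with a construct meant to integrate into the genome rather than replicate episomally.

The roughly 3.7 kb insert, cloned between SacII and XhoI, begins with a fragment of the ATG5 coding sequence followed by a GFP coding sequence and the ADH1 terminator. No yeast promoter is annotated upstream of the ATG5 fragment, so after integration the fusion would presumably be driven by the native chromosomal ATG5 promoter. The catalogue entry calls the tag EGFP, while the automated annotation identifies it as yeast-enhanced GFP. Downstream sits a selectable marker cassette in which the Ashbya gossypii TEF promoter and terminator flank URA3. The depositor states this is the Candida albicans gene, although the annotation tool matched it to the S. cerevisiae orthologue. After the marker comes a reverse-oriented sequence annotated as PPT2, which plausibly represents genomic sequence downstream of ATG5 serving as the second homology arm, though the record does not say so explicitly.

The plasmid belongs to a fluorescent tool set for yeast Atg proteins. It is used to generate uracil-prototrophic strains expressing Atg5-GFP for imaging autophagy-related structures.
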