Features (pLannotate 1.2.2; 19 found; start..end, strand, type, name):
     30..458     -  rep_origin     f1 ori (sequence partly withheld): f1 bacteriophage origin of replication; arrow indicates direction of (+) strand synthesis
    463..618     -  CDS            lacZα (fragment): LacZα fragment of β-galactosidase; lacZ fragment
    626..644     +  promoter       T7 promoter: promoter for bacteriophage T7 RNA polymerase
    668..1348    +  CDS            ATG5 (fragment): ATG5_YEAST - Also known as APG5. Experimental evidence at protein level: Swiss-Prot protein existence level 1. Involved in cytoplasm to vacuole transport (Cvt) and autophagic vesicle formation. Autophagy is essential for maintenance of amino acid levels and protein synthesis under nitrogen starvation. Required for selective autophagic degradation of the nucleus (nucleophagy). Also required for mitophagy, which eliminates defective or superfluous mitochondria in order to fulfill cellular energy requirements and prevent excess ROS production. Conjugation with ATG12, through a ubiquitin-like conj
   1400..2116    +  CDS            yeGFP: yeast-enhanced green fluorescent protein codons optimized for translation in S. cerevisiae and C. albicans
   2137..2324    +  terminator     ADH1 terminator: S. cerevisiae ADH1; transcription terminator for the S. cerevisiae alcohol dehydrogenase 1 (ADH1) gene
   2399..2742    +  promoter       TEF promoter: Ashbya gossypii TEF promoter
   2761..3549    +  CDS            URA3: PYRF_YEAST - Experimental evidence at protein level: Swiss-Prot protein existence level 1. From Saccharomyces cerevisiae (strain ATCC 204508 / S288c) (Baker's yeast).
   3561..3758    +  terminator     TEF terminator: Ashbya gossypii TEF terminator
   3950..4468    -  CDS            PPT2: PPT2_YEAST - Experimental evidence at protein level: Swiss-Prot protein existence level 1. Transfers the 4'-phosphopantetheine moiety from coenzyme A to a Ser of mitochondrial acyl-carrier-protein. From Saccharomyces cerevisiae (strain ATCC 204508 / S288c) (Baker's yeast).
   4653..4673    +  misc_feature   MCS (fragment): pBluescript multiple cloning site
   4686..4704    -  promoter       T3 promoter: promoter for bacteriophage T3 RNA polymerase
   4749..4765    -  protein_bind   lac operator: The lac repressor binds to the lac operator to inhibit transcription in E. coli. This inhibition can be relieved by adding lactose or isopropyl-β-D-thiogalactopyranoside (IPTG). lac repressor encoded by lacI
   4773..4803    -  promoter       lac promoter: promoter for the E. coli lac operon
   4818..4839    -  protein_bind   CAP binding site: CAP binding activates transcription in the presence of cAMP. E. coli catabolite activator protein
   4852..4944    -  CDS            lacI (fragment): lac repressor; lacI; The lac repressor binds to the lac operator to inhibit transcription in E. coli. This inhibition can be relieved by adding lactose or isopropyl-β-D-thiogalactopyranoside (IPTG).
   5127..5715    -  rep_origin     ori: high-copy-number ColE1/pMB1/pBR322/pUC origin of replication
   5886..6746    -  CDS            AmpR: β-lactamase; bla; confers resistance to ampicillin, carbenicillin, and related antibiotics
   6747..6851    -  promoter       AmpR promoter: bla
>Addgene plasmid #69162 | LD105 | depositor full sequence | sequence record 128241 | LD105 sequence 6874 bps
CTAAATTGTAAGCGTTAATATTTTGTTAAAATTCGCGTTAAATTTTTGTTAAATCAGCTCATTTTTTAAC
CAATAGGCCGAAATCGGCAAAATCCCTTATAAATCAAAAGAATAGACCGAGATAGGGT
[37 nt withheld, positions 129-165]
AAAGAACGTGGACTCCAACGTCAAAGG
[49 nt withheld, positions 193-241]
T
[91 nt withheld, positions 243-333]
G
[124 nt withheld, positions 335-458]
CCCATTCGCCATTCAGGCTGCGCAACTGTTGGGAAGGGCGATCGGTGCGGGCCTCTTCGCTATTACGCCA
GCTGGCGAAAGGGGGATGTGCTGCAAGGCGATTAAGTTGGGTAACGCCAGGGTTTTCCCAGTCACGACGT
TGTAAAACGACGGCCAGTGAGCGCGCGTAATACGACTCACTATAGGGCGAATTGGAGCTCCACCGCGGCA
GTGAGAAGTATTTCTGGTTTGAGCATAATAAGACGCCTATTCCGTGGAATTACCCAGTAGGTGTTTTGTT
TGACTGCCTAGCCGGAAAAAGCGCTACTTTTACCACCTCTTTTGAGAACCAGGTAAAGGATGTTCTCACT
TTTTTGAGAATTCACTTGGTTATGGGCGATTCGTTGCCACCAACTATCATTCCCATCGCATCTAGCAAAA
CGCAAGCGGAAAAGTTTTGGTTTCACCAATGGAAACAAGTTTGCTTCATACTGAATGGTTCCTCAAAAGC
TATTATGTCTTTATCGGTCAACGAAGCTCGAAAATTTTGGGGCAGTGTTATTACGAGAAATTTCCAAGAT
TTCATTGAAATATCTAACAAGATAAGTTCATCAAGACCGCGACATATACCGCTCATCATTCAAACCTCAA
GGACATCAGGAACTTTTCGAATATCACAACCAACTATCAGTATGACTGGAGTCAATCCTACGTTGAAGGA
TATTGAAGGCGATATTCTGGACGTAAAGGAAGGAATCAATGGTAATGATGTCATGGTTATTTGTCAAGGA
ATTGAAATTCCTTGGCATATGCTCCTGTATGATTTGTATTCTAAATTGCGAAGTTTTGATGGCTTTTTGT
ACATAACTCTTGTTCCTATAAAAGGCGGCGATAAAGCTTCCTCTGAGCTCGCTTCGTACGCTGCAGGTCG
ACGGATCGGTGACGGTGCTGGTTTAATTAACATGTCTAAAGGTGAAGAATTATTCACTGGTGTTGTCCCA
ATTTTGGTTGAATTAGATGGTGATGTTAATGGTCACAAATTTTCTGTCTCCGGTGAAGGTGAAGGTGATG
CTACTTACGGTAAATTGACCTTAAAATTTATTTGTACTACTGGTAAATTGCCAGTTCCATGGCCAACCTT
AGTCACTACTTTAACTTATGGTGTTCAATGTTTTTCTAGATACCCAGATCATATGAAACAACATGACTTT
TTCAAGTCTGCCATGCCAGAAGGTTATGTTCAAGAAAGAACTATTTTTTTCAAAGATGACGGTAACTACA
AGACCAGAGCTGAAGTCAAGTTTGAAGGTGATACCTTAGTTAATAGAATCGAATTAAAAGGTATTGATTT
TAAAGAAGATGGTAACATTTTAGGTCACAAATTGGAATACAACTATAACTCTCACAATGTTTACATCATG
GCTGACAAACAAAAGAATGGTATCAAAGTTAACTTCAAAATTAGACACAACATTGAAGATGGTTCTGTTC
AATTAGCTGACCATTATCAACAAAATACTCCAATTGGTGATGGTCCAGTCTTGTTACCAGACAACCATTA
CTTATCCACTCAATCTGCCTTATCCAAAGATCCAAACGAAAAGAGAGACCACATGGTCTTGTTAGAATTT
GTTACTGCTGCTGGTATTACCCATGGTATTGATGAATTGTACAAATAAGGCGCGCCACTTCTAAATAAGC
GAATTTCTTATGATTTATGATTTTTATTATTAAATAAGTTATAAAAAAAATAAGTGTATACAAATTTTAA
AGTGACTCTTAGGTTTTAAAACGAAAATTCTTATTCTTGAGTAACTCTTTCCTGTAGGTCAGGTTGCTTT
CTCAGGTATAGTATGAGGTCGCTCTTATTGACCACACCTCTACCGGCAGATCCGCTAGGGATAACAGGGT
AATATAGATCTGTTTAGCTTGCCTCGTCCCCGCCGGGTCACCCGGCCAGCGACATGGAGGCCCAGAATAC
CCTCCTTGACAGTCTTGACGTGCGCAGCTCAGGGGCATGATGTGACTGTCGCCCGTACATTTAGCCCATA
CATCCCCATGTATAATCATTTGCATCCATACATTTTGATGGCCGCACGGCGCGAAGCAAAAATTACGGCT
CCTCGCTGCAGACCTGCGAGCAGGGAAACGCTCCCCTCACAGACGCGTTGAATTGTCCCCACGCCGCGCC
CCTGTAGAGAAATATAAAAGGTTAGGATTTGCCACTGAGGTTCTTCTTTCATATACTTCCTTTTAAAATC
TTGCTAGGATACAGTTCTCACATCACATCCGAACATAAACAACCATGACAGTCAACACTAAGACCTATAG
TGAGAGAGCAGAAACTCATGCCTCACCAGTAGCACAACGATTATTTCGATTAATGGAACTGAAGAAAACC
AATTTATGTGCATCAATTGATGTTGATACCACTAAGGAATTCCTTGAATTAATTGATAAATTGGGTCCTT
ATGTATGCTTAATCAAGACTCATATTGATATAATCAATGATTTTTCCTATGAATCCACTATTGAACCATT
ATTAGAACTTTCACGTAAACATCAATTTATGATTTTTGAAGATAGAAAATTTGCTGATATTGGTAATACC
GTGAAGAAACAATATATTGGTGGAGTTTATAAAATTAGTAGTTGGGCAGATATTACTAATGCTCATGGTG
TCACTGGGAATGGAGTAGTTGAAGGATTAAAACAGGGAGCTAAAGAAACCACCACCAACCAAGAGCCAAG
AGGGTTATTGATGTTAGCTGAATTATCATCAGTGGGATCATTAGCATATGGAGAATATTCTCAAAAAACT
GTTGAAATTGCTAAATCCGATAAGGAATTTGTTATTGGATTTATTGCCCAACGTGATATGGGTGGACAAG
AAGAAGGATTTGATTGGCTTATTATGACACCTGGAGTTGGATTAGATGATAAAGGTGATGGATTAGGACA
ACAATATAGAACTGTTGATGAAGTTGTTAGCACTGGAACTGATATTATCATTGTTGGTAGAGGATTGTTT
GGTAAAGGAAGAGATCCAGATATTGAAGGTAAAAGGTATAGAGATGCTGGTTGGAATGCTTATTTGAAAA
AGACTGGCCAATTATAATCAGTACTGACAATAAAAAGATTCTTGTTTTCAAGAACTTGTCATTTGTATAG
TTTTTTTATATTGTAGTTGTTCTATTTTAATCAAATGTTAGCGTGATTTATATTTTTTTTCGCCTCGACA
TCATCTGCCCAGATGCGAAGTTAAGTGCGCAGAAAGTAATATCATGCGTCAATCGTATGTGAATGCTGGT
CGCTATACTGCTGTCGATTCGATACTAACGCCGCCATCCAGTGTCGAAAACGAGCTCGAATTCATCGATG
ATATCAGATCCACTAGTGGCCTATGCTAAGAGCTGTTATATACGCATTTAAAAGTGTCATTCAAATATCG
CAGAAAATAACTTGGACGTTGAAAATAGGGCCACATTTATACGGCTGCAAGAAAACTTTTACTCTCTTTC
TACCAAGTTTGTTACTGCAATTAAATAATCTTTATCATGGGATAGCGAAACTAAAAACTCATGAGTGGAA
AAGAGAGAATCGTAGTTTTTCGAGAGCTGTTGATACTTTGGATACTTTTTTCCAAACATCTTATCAAACT
CTAACTGAGGTACACCTGTATCGGTTTGTGTTTTATATAGCATTCCAGCGTACAGTACTTGGGCAGGAGG
TAGATCATGCTTTGAAACACAGCAACACAACGCTTTCAATGAGCATTCCTTCAAAGCCCAAACTCCCGCT
ATATATTCATGCAATCGTGGAGTTAAGCAGTTTTCTTCGATGAGAAGATTACTGAAATGAAATCTTTCCT
TTTCATGCATGAACTTCCGTGTTATTTTATTCAAGGTAGAACGGCCACATGGGTCGAATGGGGAATATTT
CTCTAGTATATGTGCAAATCTTGGCAAGTATACAATGTCAACTCCCACTCCTGCTATCTTACGTCCAATA
TTCCTCGATGCAAAACTCATCACTGGAGGCATTCAAAGCTAGCACTTATGAAATAAACGTTCATTAGAAA
GCAATACTCCTGATAAGAAAATAGTGCTTAGCTTCTATTCAGCCTTCTTAAAGAACTAGCTTTTCTATCA
AAAGTCAGATCTCTTATGACCGCTTGAACCTGTGGAATGTATATAAGCAGTTTTGATGTTAAGACTCGAG
GGGGGGCCCGGTACCCAGCTTTTGTTCCCTTTAGTGAGGGTTAATTGCGCGCTTGGCGTAATCATGGTCA
TAGCTGTTTCCTGTGTGAAATTGTTATCCGCTCACAATTCCACACAACATACGAGCCGGAAGCATAAAGT
GTAAAGCCTGGGGTGCCTAATGAGTGAGCTAACTCACATTAATTGCGTTGCGCTCACTGCCCGCTTTCCA
GTCGGGAAACCTGTCGTGCCAGCTGCATTAATGAATCGGCCAACGCGCGGGGAGAGGCGGTTTGCGTATT
GGGCGCTCTTCCGCTTCCTCGCTCACTGACTCGCTGCGCTCGGTCGTTCGGCTGCGGCGAGCGGTATCAG
CTCACTCAAAGGCGGTAATACGGTTATCCACAGAATCAGGGGATAACGCAGGAAAGAACATGTGAGCAAA
AGGCCAGCAAAAGGCCAGGAACCGTAAAAAGGCCGCGTTGCTGGCGTTTTTCCATAGGCTCCGCCCCCCT
GACGAGCATCACAAAAATCGACGCTCAAGTCAGAGGTGGCGAAACCCGACAGGACTATAAAGATACCAGG
CGTTTCCCCCTGGAAGCTCCCTCGTGCGCTCTCCTGTTCCGACCCTGCCGCTTACCGGATACCTGTCCGC
CTTTCTCCCTTCGGGAAGCGTGGCGCTTTCTCATAGCTCACGCTGTAGGTATCTCAGTTCGGTGTAGGTC
GTTCGCTCCAAGCTGGGCTGTGTGCACGAACCCCCCGTTCAGCCCGACCGCTGCGCCTTATCCGGTAACT
ATCGTCTTGAGTCCAACCCGGTAAGACACGACTTATCGCCACTGGCAGCAGCCACTGGTAACAGGATTAG
CAGAGCGAGGTATGTAGGCGGTGCTACAGAGTTCTTGAAGTGGTGGCCTAACTACGGCTACACTAGAAGG
ACAGTATTTGGTATCTGCGCTCTGCTGAAGCCAGTTACCTTCGGAAAAAGAGTTGGTAGCTCTTGATCCG
GCAAACAAACCACCGCTGGTAGCGGTGGTTTTTTTGTTTGCAAGCAGCAGATTACGCGCAGAAAAAAAGG
ATCTCAAGAAGATCCTTTGATCTTTTCTACGGGGTCTGACGCTCAGTGGAACGAAAACTCACGTTAAGGG
ATTTTGGTCATGAGATTATCAAAAAGGATCTTCACCTAGATCCTTTTAAATTAAAAATGAAGTTTTAAAT
CAATCTAAAGTATATATGAGTAAACTTGGTCTGACAGTTACCAATGCTTAATCAGTGAGGCACCTATCTC
AGCGATCTGTCTATTTCGTTCATCCATAGTTGCCTGACTCCCCGTCGTGTAGATAACTACGATACGGGAG
GGCTTACCATCTGGCCCCAGTGCTGCAATGATACCGCGAGACCCACGCTCACCGGCTCCAGATTTATCAG
CAATAAACCAGCCAGCCGGAAGGGCCGAGCGCAGAAGTGGTCCTGCAACTTTATCCGCCTCCATCCAGTC
TATTAATTGTTGCCGGGAAGCTAGAGTAAGTAGTTCGCCAGTTAATAGTTTGCGCAACGTTGTTGCCATT
GCTACAGGCATCGTGGTGTCACGCTCGTCGTTTGGTATGGCTTCATTCAGCTCCGGTTCCCAACGATCAA
GGCGAGTTACATGATCCCCCATGTTGTGCAAAAAAGCGGTTAGCTCCTTCGGTCCTCCGATCGTTGTCAG
AAGTAAGTTGGCCGCAGTGTTATCACTCATGGTTATGGCAGCACTGCATAATTCTCTTACTGTCATGCCA
TCCGTAAGATGCTTTTCTGTGACTGGTGAGTACTCAACCAAGTCATTCTGAGAATAGTGTATGCGGCGAC
CGAGTTGCTCTTGCCCGGCGTCAATACGGGATAATACCGCGCCACATAGCAGAACTTTAAAAGTGCTCAT
CATTGGAAAACGTTCTTCGGGGCGAAAACTCTCAAGGATCTTACCGCTGTTGAGATCCAGTTCGATGTAA
CCCACTCGTGCACCCAACTGATCTTCAGCATCTTTTACTTTCACCAGCGTTTCTGGGTGAGCAAAAACAG
GAAGGCAAAATGCCGCAAAAAAGGGAATAAGGGCGACACGGAAATGTTGAATACTCATACTCTTCCTTTT
TCAATATTATTGAAGCATTTATCAGGGTTATTGTCTCATGAGCGGATACATATTTGAATGTATTTAGAAA
AATAAACAAATAGGGGTTCCGCGCACATTTCCCCGAAAAGTGCCAC
