>Addgene plasmid #69162 | LD105 | addgene partial sequence | sequence record 124645 | T7 5'-TAATACGACTCACTATAGGG-3'
CCGCGGCAGTGAGAAGTATTTCTGGTTTGAGCATAATAAGACGCCTATTCCGTGGAATTACCCAGTAGGT
GTTTTGTTTGACTGCCTAGCCGGAAAAAGCGCTACTTTTACCACCTCTTTTGAGAACCAGGTAAAGGATG
TTCTCACTTTTTTGAGAATTCACTTGGTTATGGGCGATTCGTTGCCACCAACTATCATTCCCATCGCATC
TAGCAAAACGCAAGCGGAAAAGTTTTGGTTTCACCAATGGAAACAAGTTTGCTTCATACTGAATGGTTCC
TCAAAAGCTATTATGTCTTTATCGGTCAACGAAGCTCGAAAATTTTGGGGCAGTGTTATTACGAGAAATT
TCCAAGATTTCATTGAAATATCTAACAAGATAAGTTCATCAAGACCGCGACATATACCGCTCATCATTCA
AACCTCAAGGACATCAGGAACTTTTCGAATATCACAACCAACTATCAGTATGACTGGAGTCAATCCTACG
TTGAAGGATATTGAAGGCGATATTCTGGACGTAAAGGAAGGAATCAATGGTAATGATGTCATGGTTATTT
GTCAAGGAATTGAAATTCCTTGGCATATGCTCCTGTATGATTTGTATTCTAAATTGCGAAGTTTTGATGG
CTTTTTGTACATAACTCTTGTTCCTATAAAAGGCGGCGATAAAGCTTCCTCTGAGCTCGCTTCGTACGCT
GCAGGTCGACGGATCGGTGACGGTGCTGGTTTAATTAACATGTCTAAAGGTGAAGAATTATTCACTGGTG
TTGTCCCAATTTTGGTTGAATTAGATGGTGATGTTAATGGTCACAAATTTTCTGTCTCCGGTGAAGGTGA
AGGTGATGCTACTTACGGTAAATTGACCTTAAAATTTATTTGTACTACTGGTAAATTGCCAGTTCCATGG
CCAACCTTAGTCACTACTTTAACTTATGGTGTTCAATGTTTTTCTAGATACCCAGATCATATGAAACAAC
ATGACTTTTTCAAGTCTGCCATGCCAGAAGGTTATGTTCAAGAAAGAACTATTTTT
