>Addgene plasmid #69162 | LD105 | addgene partial sequence | sequence record 124648 | pHybLex_rev 5'-GAGTCACTTTAAAATTTGTATACAC-3'
TTTTTATAACTTATTTAATAATAAAAATCATAAATCATAAGAAATTCGCTTATTTAGAAGTGGCGCGCCT
TATTTGTACAATTCATCAATACCATGGGTAATACCAGCAGCAGTAACAAATTCTAACAAGACCATGTGGT
CTCTCTTTTCGTTTGGATCTTTGGATAAGGCAGATTGAGTGGATAAGTAATGGTTGTCTGGTAACAAGAC
TGGACCATCACCAATTGGAGTATTTTGTTGATAATGGTCAGCTAATTGAACAGAACCATCTTCAATGTTG
TGTCTAATTTTGAAGTTAACTTTGATACCATTCTTTTGTTTGTCAGCCATGATGTAAACATTGTGAGAGT
TATAGTTGTATTCCAATTTGTGACCTAAAATGTTACCATCTTCTTTAAAATCAATACCTTTTAATTCGAT
TCTATTAACTAAGGTATCACCTTCAAACTTGACTTCAGCTCTGGTCTTGTAGTTACCGTCATCTTTGAAA
AAAATAGTTCTTTCTTGAACATAACCTTCTGGCATGGCAGACTTGAAAAAGTCATGTTGTTTCATATGAT
CTGGGTATCTAGAAAAACATTGAACACCATAAGTTAAAGTAGTGACTAAGGTTGGCCATGGAACTGGCAA
TTTACCAGTAGTACAAATAAATTTTAAGGTCAATTTACCGTAAGTAGCATCACCTTCACCTTCACCGGAG
ACAGAAAATTTGTGACCATTAACATCACCATCTAATTCAACCAAAATTGGGACAACACCAGTGAATAATT
CTTCACCTTTAGACATGTTAATTAAACCAGCACCGTCACCGATCCGTCGACCTGCAGCGTACGAAGCGAG
CTCAGAGGAAGCTTTATCGCCGCCTTTTATAGGAACAAGAGTTATGTACAAAAAGCCATCAAAACTTCGC
AATTTAGAATACAAATCATACAGGAGCATATGCCAAGGAATTTCAATTCCTTGACAAATAACCATGACAT
CATTACCATTGATTCCTTCCTTTACGTCCAGAATATCGCCTTCAATATCCTTCAACGTAGGATTGACTCC
AGTCATACTGATAGTTGGTTGTGATATTCGAAAAGTTCCTGATGTCCTTGAGGTTTGAATGATGAGCGGT
ATATGTCGCGGTCTTGATGAACTTATCTTGTTA
