>Addgene plasmid #69162 | LD105 | addgene partial sequence | sequence record 124649 | Tef-promoter-F 5'-GGATACAGTTCTCACATCAC-3'
GTCAACACTAAGACCTATAGTGAGAGAGCAGAAACTCATGCCTCACCAGTAGCACAACGATTATTTCGAT
TAATGGAACTGAAGAAAACCAATTTATGTGCATCAATTGATGTTGATACCACTAAGGAATTCCTTGAATT
AATTGATAAATTGGGTCCTTATGTATGCTTAATCAAGACTCATATTGATATAATCAATGATTTTTCCTAT
GAATCCACTATTGAACCATTATTAGAACTTTCACGTAAACATCAATTTATGATTTTTGAAGATAGAAAAT
TTGCTGATATTGGTAATACCGTGAAGAAACAATATATTGGTGGAGTTTATAAAATTAGTAGTTGGGCAGA
TATTACTAATGCTCATGGTGTCACTGGGAATGGAGTAGTTGAAGGATTAAAACAGGGAGCTAAAGAAACC
ACCACCAACCAAGAGCCAAGAGGGTTATTGATGTTAGCTGAATTATCATCAGTGGGATCATTAGCATATG
GAGAATATTCTCAAAAAACTGTTGAAATTGCTAAATCCGATAAGGAATTTGTTATTGGATTTATTGCCCA
ACGTGATATGGGTGGACAAGAAGAAGGATTTGATTGGCTTATTATGACACCTGGAGTTGGATTAGATGAT
AAAGGTGATGGATTAGGACAACAATATAGAACTGTTGATGAAGTTGTTAGCACTGGAACTGATATTATCA
TTGTTGGTAGAGGATTGTTTGGTAAAGGAAGAGATCCAGATATTGAAGGTAAAAGGTATAGAGATGCTGG
TTGGAATGCTTATTTGAAAAAGACTGGCCAATTATAATCAGTACTGACAATAAAAAGATTCTTGTTTTCA
AGAACTTGTCATTTGTATAGTTTTTTTATATTGTAGTTGTTCTATTTTAATCAAATGTTAGCGTGATTTA
TATTTTTTT
